>Addgene plasmid #212089 | 5'-BirA-FLAG Kdm1a+exon minimal CMV pCDNA5 | addgene full sequence | sequence record 420904 | Addgene NGS Result
ACGGGGGAGGGGCAAACAACAGATGGCTGGCAACTAGAAGGCACAGTCGAGGCTGATCAGCGGGTTTAAA
CGGGCCCTCTAGACTCGAGTCACACCACTTTGTACAAGAAAGTTGGGTATCACATACTTGGGGACTGCTG
TGCAGGGACACCTGGTGTGGCCTGACGAGGCAAAGTGTACATGGCTCCCAAAAACTGGTCGGCAATCCTT
CCTGCTTCTCGAAGCCCACTCAACAGAGCACCATGGACTGTAGCTGGGTAGTTCCGGATTGTGTGTTCTC
CAGCAAAGAAGAGTCTTGGGATTGGCTGTGGGGCACCTGGAATTGAGGGGCCAGGAGTGATCGGCTGAGC
CATTAAATCATAGTCATTTCCAGAGGATCCTGCAGCCACATAAGAATAGGAGCCCCGGGCCCACGGATCA
GCACGCCAACGAGATACCACAGTTTCCTTGGGCTGTGGGACTGCACTGCTGCCAAAAATCCCTTTGAGAA
TGGCCAGGCACCGGCCGACAATCACATCATCACTAATGTTCTCCATAATGCCAGCAGCTTCTCCTGCTAC
CAGGGCCAATAGTATTGGAGCTTTATATAGGTTCCAGAAGAGGAAGAGCTCACCCCTGCTAGCAGTTGTA
CTGCCAACGTGCCCAAACAAATTGACACTTGGGTCCCAGAACACACGGTCAAAGCATAACACCACCTTGT
TAAGGTTGCCAAATCCCATCCTTTGGACTGCAGATGTTTTCCACTCAGGAAGAGGTGGCACAAACTGAAC
AGCTGGTGGCTGCTGCTTCAACACTCCCAAAGGAAGTGTACAGAGAACTGCATCACACTTATAAATAAAG
GTTTGACTTGTGGAACGTGTGTTCACAGCAATCACTTCACATCCTGAGGCTGTGTAGCGAACCTGCCGCA
CTGCTGTGTTCAGTTTAATGTCCAAGCCTTCAGCTAAAGCCACAGGCACACATGAGTAGCCATTCCTTAC
TGTCAGGTGGCTTCCAGTAAACTCAAAGTCATCATCCTGATCCCAATGTTTAAGAGAGAGGGTAGAGAGA
GGTGTGGCGTTGGCAAATTCAAGATTTGCAAAATGCCAGTCAAGTATTTGTCTGTCTCTTGATGAGAGGT
ATACATCACTTGGGGGATTGGCTTCCAATTCTTGAAGTTTTTCTTCTAGCTTTCCTTGTGTTTCAGCTAA
TTCATCATATTCCTTGCAGAGGGCAGTCAGGTCCCTGTGCTTGCTCTTCACCAGGAACTCGGCTGTGATA
TCTCTGGGCGGCTTCACTTCTGAAGCTTCTTTGTATTGCTGATGGAGCTCTTTAATTTTCTCCTTCAAAT
TTACCATCTTATTAAGAAGCTCTTTCAACTCCTCCTGAGTTTTCACTATCTTCTTCCAATGTTCAATCTG
CTCATCTTTGACATGCTTTTCTTGCAGCTGAATGACAACCTCCAATGCCTGGCCAAGGGATACAGGTTTA
TTATTGAGGACGTTGAAGTCTAACTGGTGACTAAGGTAAGAAGTGGCTTCTAGCAACCGGTTAAATTCTT
GTTCTACCATTTCATCTTTTTCTTTTGGAACCTTGACAGTGTCAGCTTGTCCATTGGCTTCATAAAGTGG
GCATTTTTGCTTGATCTTGGCCAGTTCCATATTTACTTGTTTGCTGACGACAGCCATGGGATTCCCTCCA
AGACCTGTTACAACCATGGCGCCAAGATCAGCTACATAGTTTCCTTTTCGAAATGTAGCAACTCGTCCAC
CTACTCGATCCCTGGCTTCCAGAAGTGTGACATCCATCCCAAAACTCTGTAGCTGTCGAGCTGCTGCCAA
GCCAGAAACACCTGAACCTATAATAATCACCTTTCCTGTCTTTTTAATTGGTAAGGGTTTTATCCTCTTG
TAGATGCCGAAGTTGATAAGACCATGGCGCTCTAAGTAACTGTGAACTCGGTGGACAAGCACAGTATCGC
TGTTGTAAGGCGCTTCCAGCTGCTGGAGAGTGGCTTCAAACGTCAGCTGGATCTTTGGGTTGTCCAGCCA
TAACTGCAATGTGCGATTCCTGATGAACAGAAAAACCTTCTGTGTCTGCTGAGGCCCACTGATGATGTCT
GGGAAACAGGCTGCTTCCTGAGAGGTCATTCGGTCATGGGGAAGTCGGCTTTGAAAAGCTGCACCCTCCA
CACCAGACGGCTCTTCCGGCTCACTTTCATTTTCTTCCTCAGGTGGGGCTTGAGGAGGTGGTGGGGGAAG
CTTCTTTTCCTTCTCTGCTTTAGCATTTCTTTCTTCTTCCGAATAATATTCATCTTCTGAGAGGTTGGCC
AAGCTTTCATCCATTTCTCTGTATTCTACCTTGGCCCGCTTGCGCCGGCTGGTCCGTCGGCCCTCCGGGG
TCTCGGCTATTCCGGTCTCCATGGGCGTCGCGGAGCCGGGCCCGGCTGTGGGCCCCGCCTGGGGCCCAGC
AGACCCCGGCGGCTCGGCTAGGCCCCCGGGCGGCGAGGCCCGCGGAGGCTCCTTCTTTCGGGGAGTGCGC
TCGCCCGCCGCCCCCGTAGCCATGTCGGTGGGGCCCGTCAGGCCCGCGGGCGGCGCGGCCACCTCAGAGC
CGTTCTCGGCACCGCCCGCCGCCCCGGACCCGGCCTCGGTCCCAGCAGCCGCCGCCGCCGCCGCTGCCGC
TGCCGCCGCCGCCGCCTTCTTCCCAGACAAGGTGCCAACTTTTTTGTACAAACTTGTGGGCGCGCCTAGT
TTATCGTCATCGTCTTTGTAGTCTGGCGCGCCGCCGCCGGGGCCAGATCCCCCCTTCTCGGCGCTCCGCA
GGCTGATCTCGCCGCCCATCCAGGGCTTGATGATGCCGTCCTGCTCCAGCAGCAGGGCGCCCTGCTTGTC
GATGCCCCGGCTGATGCCGAAGATCTCCTTGTCGCCGATGATCAGCTTCACGGGCCGGTTGATGAAGTTG
TCCAGCTTCTCCCACCGGCTCAGGTAGGGGGCCAGGCCCTCCTGCTCGAACAGCTCCAGGGCGGCCCGCA
GCTCCCGGATCAGCATGGCGGCCAGGGTGTTCCGGTCCAGGTTGATGCCGGCCTCCTGCAGGGTGATCCA
GCCCTGGTTCACCACGCTCTCCTCCACCCGCCGCATGGCCATGTTGATGCCGGCGCCGATCACGATCTGG
GCGGCGTCGCCGGTCTTGCCGGTCAGCTCCACCAGGATGCCGGCCAGCTTCCGGTCCTGCAGGTACAGGT
CGTTGGGCCACTTCACCCGCACCTTGTCGGCGCCCAGCTTCCGCAGCACCTCGGCCATCACGATGCCGAT
CACCAGGCTCAGGCCGATGGCGGCGGCGGGGCCCTGCTCCAGCCGCCAGAACATGCTCAGGTACAGGTTG
GCGCCGAAGGGGCTGAACCACTTCCGGCCCCGGCCGCCCCGGCCGGCCTGCTGGTACTCGGCGATGCAGG
CGTCGCCGCTCTTCAGCTCGCCGATCCGGTCCAGCAGGTACTGGTTGGTGCTGTCGATCACGGGCAGCAC
GGCCACGCTGCCGCCGTCCAGCTGGCCCAGGATCTGCTTGGCGTTCAGCAGCTGGATGGGCTCGGGCAGG
CTGTAGCCCTTGCCGGGCACGGTGAACACGTCCACGCCCCAGTCCCGCAGGGTCTGGATGTGCTTGTTGA
TGGCGGCCCGGCTCATGCCCAGGGTCTCGCCCAGCTGCTCGCCGCTGTGGAACTCGCCGTTGGCCAGCAG
GGCGATCAGCTTCAGGGGCACGGTGTTGTCCTTCATGGTGGCGCTAGCTGGATCCGAGCTCGGTACCAAG
CTTAAGTTTAAACGCTAGAGGATCCAGCCTCCGCGGAGGCTGGATCGGTCCCGGTGTCTTCTATGGAGGT
CAAAACAGCGTGGATGGCGTCTCCAGGCGATCTGACGGTTCACTAAACGAGCTCTGCTTATATAGGGGGT
ACCTTCTCTATCACTGATAGGGAGCTCGAGACGTGTCGACTTCTCTATCACTGATAGGGAGACGTTCTAG
ACGTACCTTCTCTATCACTGATAGGGAGCTCGAGACGTGTCGACTTCTCTATCACTGATAGGGAGACGTT
CTAGACGTACCTTCTCTATCACTGATAGGGAGCTCGAGACGTGTCGACTTCTCTATCACTGATAGGGAGA
CGTTCTAGACGTACCTTCTCTATCACTGATAGGGAGCTCGAGACGTGTCGACTTCTCTATCACTGATAGG
GAGACGTTCTAGACGTACCTTCTCTATCACTGATAGGGAGCTCGAGACGTGTCGACTTCTCTATCACTGA
TAGGGAGACGTGCGGCCAGCTTGGATCCCTCGAGACGCGTATATCTGGCCCGTACATCGCGAAGCAGCGC
AAAACGCCTAACCCTAAGCAGATTCTTCATGCAATTGTCGGTCAAGCCTTGCCTTGTTGTAGCTTAAATT
TTGCTCGCGCACTACTCAGCGACCTCCAACACACAAGCAGGGAGCAGATACTGGCTTAACTATGCGGCAT
CAGAGCAGATTGTACTGAGAGTGCACCATAGGGGATCGGGAGATCTCCCGATCCGTCGACGTCAGGTGGC
ACTTTTCGGGGAAATGTGCGCGGAACCCCTATTTGTTTATTTTTCTAAATACATTCAAATATGTATCCGC
TCATGAGACAATAACCCTGATAAATGCTTCAATAATATTGAAAAAGGAAGAGTATGAGTATTCAACATTT
CCGTGTCGCCCTTATTCCCTTTTTTGCGGCATTTTGCCTTCCTGTTTTTGCTCACCCAGAAACGCTGGTG
AAAGTAAAAGATGCTGAAGATCAGTTGGGTGCACGAGTGGGTTACATCGAACTGGATCTCAACAGCGGTA
AGATCCTTGAGAGTTTTCGCCCCGAAGAACGTTTTCCAATGATGAGCACTTTTAAAGTTCTGCTATGTGG
CGCGGTATTATCCCGTATTGACGCCGGGCAAGAGCAACTCGGTCGCCGCATACACTATTCTCAGAATGAC
TTGGTTGAGTACTCACCAGTCACAGAAAAGCATCTTACGGATGGCATGACAGTAAGAGAATTATGCAGTG
CTGCCATAACCATGAGTGATAACACTGCGGCCAACTTACTTCTGACAACGATCGGAGGACCGAAGGAGCT
AACCGCTTTTTTGCACAACATGGGGGATCATGTAACTCGCCTTGATCGTTGGGAACCGGAGCTGAATGAA
GCCATACCAAACGACGAGCGTGACACCACGATGCCTGTAGCAATGGCAACAACGTTGCGCAAACTATTAA
CTGGCGAACTACTTACTCTAGCTTCCCGGCAACAATTAATAGACTGGATGGAGGCGGATAAAGTTGCAGG
ACCACTTCTGCGCTCGGCCCTTCCGGCTGGCTGGTTTATTGCTGATAAATCTGGAGCCGGTGAGCGTGGG
TCTCGCGGTATCATTGCAGCACTGGGGCCAGATGGTAAGCCCTCCCGTATCGTAGTTATCTACACGACGG
GGAGTCAGGCAACTATGGATGAACGAAATAGACAGATCGCTGAGATAGGTGCCTCACTGATTAAGCATTG
GTAACTGTCAGACCAAGTTTACTCATATATACTTTAGATTGATTTAAAACTTCATTTTTAATTTAAAAGG
ATCTAGGTGAAGATCCTTTTTGATAATCTCATGACCAAAATCCCTTAACGTGAGTTTTCGTTCCACTGAG
CGTCAGACCCCGTAGAAAAGATCAAAGGATCTTCTTGAGATCCTTTTTTTCTGCGCGTAATCTGCTGCTT
GCAAACAAAAAAACCACCGCTACCAGCGGTGGTTTGTTTGCCGGATCAAGAGCTACCAACTCTTTTTCCG
AAGGTAACTGGCTTCAGCAGAGCGCAGATACCAAATACTGTTCTTCTAGTGTAGCCGTAGTTAGGCCACC
ACTTCAAGAACTCTGTAGCACCGCCTACATACCTCGCTCTGCTAATCCTGTTACCAGTGGCTGCTGCCAG
TGGCGATAAGTCGTGTCTTACCGGGTTGGACTCAAGACGATAGTTACCGGATAAGGCGCAGCGGTCGGGC
TGAACGGGGGGTTCGTGCACACAGCCCAGCTTGGAGCGAACGACCTACACCGAACTGAGATACCTACAGC
GTGAGCTATGAGAAAGCGCCACGCTTCCCGAAGGGAGAAAGGCGGACAGGTATCCGGTAAGCGGCAGGGT
CGGAACAGGAGAGCGCACGAGGGAGCTTCCAGGGGGAAACGCCTGGTATCTTTATAGTCCTGTCGGGTTT
CGCCACCTCTGACTTGAGCGTCGATTTTTGTGATGCTCGTCAGGGGGGCGGAGCCTATGGAAAAACGCCA
GCAACGCGGCCTTTTTACGGTTCCTGGCCTTTTGCTGGCCTTTTGCTCACATGTTCTTTCCTGCGTTATC
CCCTGATTCTGTGGATAACCGTATTACCGCCTTTGAGTGAGCTGATACCGCTCGCCGCAGCCGAACGACC
GAGCGCAGCGAGTCAGTGAGCGAGGAAGCGGAAGAGCGCCCAATACGCAAACCGCCTCTCCCCGCGCGTT
GGCCGATTCATTAATGCAGCTGGCACGACAGGTTTCCCGACTGGAAAGCGGGCAGTGAGCGCAACGCAAT
TAATGTGAGTTAGCTCACTCATTAGGCACCCCAGGCTTTACACTTTATGCTTCCGGCTCGTATGTTGTGT
GGAATTGTGAGCGGATAACAATTTCACACAGGAAACAGCTATGACCATGATTACGCCAAGCTCTAGCTAG
AGGTCGACGGTATACAGACATGATAAGATACATTGATGAGTTTGGACAAACCACAACTAGAATGCAGTGA
AAAAAATGCTTTATTTGTGAAATTTGTGATGCTATTGCTTTATTTGTAACCATTATAAGCTGCAATAAAC
AAGTTGGGGTGGGCGAAGAACTCCAGCATGAGATCCCCGCGCTGGAGGATCATCCAGCCGGCGTCCCGGA
AAACGATTCCGAAGCCCAACCTTTCATAGAAGGCGGCGGTGGAATCGAAATCTCGTAGTACGTGCTATTC
CTTTGCCCTCGGACGAGTGCTGGGGCGTCGGTTTCCACTATCGGCGAGTACTTCTACACAGCCATCGGTC
CAGACGGCCGCGCTTCTGCGGGCGATTTGTGTACGCCCGACAGTCCCGGCTCCGGATCGGACGATTGCGT
CGCATCGACCCTGCGCCCAAGCTGCATCATCGAAATTGCCGTCAACCAAGCTCTGATAGAGTTGGTCAAG
ACCAATGCGGAGCATATACGCCCGGAGCCGCGGCGATCCTGCAAGCTCCGGATGCCTCCGCTCGAAGTAG
CGCGTCTGCTGCTCCATACAAGCCAACCACGGCCTCCAGAAGAAGATGTTGGCGACCTCGTATTGGGAAT
CCCCGAACATCGCCTCGCTCCAGTCAATGACCGCTGTTATGCGGCCATTGTCCGTCAGGACATTGTTGGA
GCCGAAATCCGCGTGCACGAGGTGCCGGACTTCGGGGCAGTCCTCGGCCCAAAGCATCAGCTCATCGAGA
GCCTGCGCGACGGACGCACTGACGGTGTCGTCCATCACAGTTTGCCAGTGATACACATGGGGATCAGCAA
TCGCGCATATGAAATCACGCCATGTAGTGTATTGACCGATTCCTTGCGGTCCGAATGGGCCGAACCCGCT
CGTCTGGCTAAGATCGGCCGCAGCGATCGCATCCATGGCCTCCGCGACCGGCTGCAGAACAGCGGGCAGT
TCGGTTTCAGGCAGGTCTTGCAACGTGACACCCTGTGCACGGCGGGAGATGCAATAGGTCAGGCTCTCGC
TGAATTCCCCAATGTCAAGCACTTCCGGAATCGGGAGCGCGGCCGATGCAAAGTGCCGATAAACATAACG
ATCTTTGTAGAAACCATCGGCGCAGCTATTTACCCGCAGGACATATCCACGCCCTCCTACATCGAAGCTG
AAAGCACGAGATTCTTCGCCCTCCGAGAGCTGCATCAGGTCGGAGACGCTGTCGAACTTTTCGATCAGAA
ACTTCTCGACAGACGTCGCGGTGAGTTCAGGCTTTTTGGCCAAGGAAGTTCCTATACTTTCTAGAGAATA
GGAACTTCGGAATAGGAACTTCTAGGTACGTGAACCATCACCCT
[91 nt withheld, positions 8095-8185]
G
[124 nt withheld, positions 8187-8310]
GGGGATACCCCCTAGAGCCCCAGCTGGTTCTTTCCGCCTCAGAAGCCATAGAGCCCACCGCATCCCCAGC
ATGCCTGCTATTGTCTTCCCAATCCTCCCCCTTGCTGTCCTGCCCCACCCCACCCCCCAGAATAGAATGA
CACCTACTCAGACAATGCGATGCAATTTCCTCATTTTATTAGGAAAGGACAGTGGGAGTGGCACCTTCCA
GGGTCAAGGAAGGC
Features (pLannotate 1.2.2; 31 found; start..end, strand, type, name):
     94..118     +  protein_bind   attB2: mutant version of attB; recombination site for the Gateway® BP reaction BP Clonase™
    123..2690    -  CDS            Kdm1a: KDM1A_MOUSE - Also known as Aof2, Kiaa0601, Lsd1. Experimental evidence at protein level: Swiss-Prot protein existence level 1. Histone demethylase that can demethylate both 'Lys-4' (H3K4me) and 'Lys-9' (H3K9me) of histone H3, thereby acting as a coactivator or a corepressor, depending on the context. Acts by oxidizing the substrate by FAD to generate the corresponding imine that is subsequently hydrolyzed. Acts as a corepressor by mediating demethylation of H3K4me, a specific tag for epigenetic transcriptional activation. Demethylates both mono- (H3K4me1) and di-methylated (H3K4me2) H3K4me. M
   2699..2716    -  protein_bind   attB1 (fragment): mutant version of attB; core recombination site for the Gateway® BP reaction BP Clonase™
   2730..2753    -  CDS            3xFLAG (fragment): three tandem FLAG® epitope tags
   2784..3746    -  CDS            birA: BIRA_ECOLI - Also known as bioR, dhbB. Experimental evidence at protein level: Swiss-Prot protein existence level 1. Acts both as a biotin--[acetyl-CoA-carboxylase] ligase and a biotin-operon repressor. In the presence of ATP, BirA activates biotin to form the BirA-biotinyl-5'-adenylate (BirA-bio-5'-AMP or holoBirA) complex. HoloBirA can either transfer the biotinyl moiety to the biotin carboxyl carrier protein (BCCP) subunit of acetyl-CoA carboxylase, or bind to the biotin operator site and inhibit transcription of the operon. From Escherichia coli (strain K12).
   3871..3916    -  promoter       TRE3GV promoter (fragment): 3rd-generation Tet-responsive promoter that can be activated by binding of Tet-On® 3G, optimized for retroviral and lentiviral vectors
   3924..3944    -  promoter       tight TRE promoter (fragment): Tet-responsive promoter PTight, consisting of seven tet operator sequences followed by the minimal CMV promoter
   3961..3981    -  promoter       tight TRE promoter (fragment): Tet-responsive promoter PTight, consisting of seven tet operator sequences followed by the minimal CMV promoter
   3998..4018    -  promoter       tight TRE promoter (fragment): Tet-responsive promoter PTight, consisting of seven tet operator sequences followed by the minimal CMV promoter
   4035..4055    -  promoter       tight TRE promoter (fragment): Tet-responsive promoter PTight, consisting of seven tet operator sequences followed by the minimal CMV promoter
   4072..4092    -  promoter       tight TRE promoter (fragment): Tet-responsive promoter PTight, consisting of seven tet operator sequences followed by the minimal CMV promoter
   4109..4129    -  promoter       tight TRE promoter (fragment): Tet-responsive promoter PTight, consisting of seven tet operator sequences followed by the minimal CMV promoter
   4146..4166    -  promoter       tight TRE promoter (fragment): Tet-responsive promoter PTight, consisting of seven tet operator sequences followed by the minimal CMV promoter
   4183..4203    -  promoter       tight TRE promoter (fragment): Tet-responsive promoter PTight, consisting of seven tet operator sequences followed by the minimal CMV promoter
   4220..4240    -  promoter       tight TRE promoter (fragment): Tet-responsive promoter PTight, consisting of seven tet operator sequences followed by the minimal CMV promoter
   4257..4277    -  promoter       tight TRE promoter (fragment): Tet-responsive promoter PTight, consisting of seven tet operator sequences followed by the minimal CMV promoter
   4458..4510    +  misc_feature   bom (fragment): basis of mobility region from pBR322
   4569..4673    +  promoter       AmpR promoter: bla
   4674..5534    +  CDS            AmpR: β-lactamase; bla; confers resistance to ampicillin, carbenicillin, and related antibiotics
   5705..6293    +  rep_origin     ori: high-copy-number ColE1/pMB1/pBR322/pUC origin of replication
   6476..6568    +  CDS            lacI (fragment): lac repressor; lacI; The lac repressor binds to the lac operator to inhibit transcription in E. coli. This inhibition can be relieved by adding lactose or isopropyl-β-D-thiogalactopyranoside (IPTG).
   6581..6602    +  protein_bind   CAP binding site: CAP binding activates transcription in the presence of cAMP. E. coli catabolite activator protein
   6617..6647    +  promoter       lac promoter: promoter for the E. coli lac operon
   6655..6671    +  protein_bind   lac operator: The lac repressor binds to the lac operator to inhibit transcription in E. coli. This inhibition can be relieved by adding lactose or isopropyl-β-D-thiogalactopyranoside (IPTG). lac repressor encoded by lacI
   6744..6865    -  polyA_signal   SV40 poly(A) signal: SV40 polyadenylation signal
   6860..6985    -  CDS            ble (fragment): BLE_KLEPN - Experimental evidence at protein level: Swiss-Prot protein existence level 1. Binding protein with a strong affinity to the bleomycin family of antibiotics. Binds to CL990; an antimitotic-antibiotic compound. From Klebsiella pneumoniae.
   6995..8017    -  CDS            HygR: aminoglycoside phosphotransferase from E. coli; aph(4)-Ia; confers resistance to hygromycin
   8025..8072    -  protein_bind   FRT: FLP-mediated recombination occurs in the 8-bp core sequence TCTAGAAA (Turan and Bode, 2011). FLP recombinase from the Saccharomyces cerevisiae 2μ plasmid
   8077..8310    -  rep_origin     f1 ori (fragment) (sequence partly withheld): f1 bacteriophage origin of replication; arrow indicates direction of (+) strand synthesis
   8331..8352    -  promoter       SV40 promoter (fragment): SV40 enhancer and early promoter
   8356..46      -  polyA_signal   bGH poly(A) signal (across the origin): bovine growth hormone polyadenylation signal
