[The description below was written by a language model from this plasmid's Addgene catalogue record and pLannotate feature annotations shown in this document.]
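Description:
5'-BirA-FLAG Kdm1a+exon minimal CMV pCDNA5 is a mammalian expression plasmid of about 8.5 kb, built on a pcDNA5-type Flp-in backbone and designed for proximity-dependent biotinylation (BioID) experiments. It is propagated in E. coli as a high-copy plasmid through a ColE1/pUC-type origin with ampicillin resistance; a partial f1 origin and residual lac regulatory elements are also annotated in the backbone. The insert, placed by Gateway LR recombination and flanked by attB1 and attB2 sites, is the mouse histone demethylase Kdm1a (Lsd1) in the isoform that includes a 12-nucleotide alternative exon.

The Kdm1a coding sequence lies downstream of, and is evidently fused to, an E. coli BirA biotin ligase (named BirA* in the backbone, the designation for the promiscuous form used in BioID) and a FLAG epitope, giving an N-terminally tagged bait protein. Expression is driven by a tetracycline-responsive promoter, annotated as a repeated array of tet operator elements followed by a minimal CMV promoter, and is terminated by the bGH polyadenylation signal. Induction therefore depends on the rtTA3 transactivator supplied by the recipient cells. An FRT site sits immediately upstream of a hygromycin resistance gene with an SV40 poly(A) signal and no annotated promoter adjacent to it. In Flp-in systems this arrangement means that FLP-mediated integration at a genomic FRT site places the marker behind a resident promoter, allowing selection of correct single-copy integrants.

According to the record, the plasmid is intended for integration into N2a FRT rtTA3 cells. The resulting lines allow inducible expression of the bait and capture of nearby biotinylated proteins, in work on how alternative exons remodel protein interactomes.
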