Addgene plasmid #212089: 5'-BirA-FLAG Kdm1a+exon minimal CMV pCDNA5
Purpose: LR vector for integration of Kdm1a+exon(12nt) into N2a FRT rtTA3 expression cells (BioID vector)
Depositing lab: Benjamin Blencowe. Depositing organization: University of Toronto. Publication: Systematic analysis of alternative exon-dependent interactome remodeling reveals multitasking functions of gene regulatory factors. Roth JF, Braunschweig U, Wu M, Li JD, Lin ZY, Larsen B, Weatheritt RJ, Gingras AC, Blencowe BJ. Mol Cell. 2023 Dec 7;83(23):4222-4238.e10. doi: 10.1016/j.molcel.2023.10.034. PubMed 38065061.
Backbone
  Vector backbone: 5'-BirA*-FLAG minimal CMV pCDNA5
  Vector type: Mammalian Expression
Growth in bacteria
  Bacterial resistance: Ampicillin, 100 μg/mL
  Growth temperature: 37°C
  Growth strain: DH5alpha
  Copy number: High Copy
Gene/Insert
  Gene/Insert name: Kdm1a+exon(12nt) (alt name: NP_001343496.1)
  Species: M. musculus (mouse)
  Entrez Gene: Kdm1a (a.k.a. 1810043O07Rik, Aof2, D4Ertd478e, Kdm1, Lsd1, mKIAA0601)
  Cloning method: Gateway Cloning
Terms and licenses: Academic/Nonprofit Terms; Industry Terms: Not Available to Industry
How to cite: 5'-BirA-FLAG Kdm1a+exon minimal CMV pCDNA5 was a gift from Benjamin Blencowe (Addgene plasmid # 212089 ; http://n2t.net/addgene:212089 ; RRID:Addgene_212089)
